Addgene plasmid #26024: pMXs-Ms-c-Myc-W136E
Depositing lab: Shinya Yamanaka. Publication: Promotion of direct reprogramming by transformation-deficient Myc. Nakagawa M, Takizawa N, Narita M, Ichisaka T, Yamanaka S. Proc Natl Acad Sci U S A. 2010 Aug 10;107(32):14152-7. doi: 10.1073/pnas.1009374107. Epub 2010 Jul 26. PubMed 20660764.
Backbone
  Vector backbone: pMXs
  Backbone manufacturer: Dr. Toshio Kitamura of the University of Tokyo
  Backbone size w/o insert (bp): 6340
  Vector type: Mammalian Expression, Retroviral
Growth in bacteria
  Bacterial resistance: Ampicillin, 100 μg/mL
  Growth temperature: 37°C
  Growth strain: DH5alpha
  Copy number: High Copy
Gene/Insert
  Gene/Insert name: c-Myc (alt name: Myc2; Nird; Niard; Myc)
  Species: M. musculus (mouse)
  Insert size (bp): 1320
  Mutation: W136E
  Entrez Gene: Myc (a.k.a. Myc2, Niard, Nird, bHLHe39)
  Cloning method: Gateway Cloning; 5′ cloning site attR1 (not destroyed); 3′ cloning site attR2 (not destroyed)
  Sequencing primers: 5′ pMX-S1811 (GAC GGC ATC GCA GCT TGG ATA CAC); 3′ pMX-TgAS (GAC ATG GCC TGC CCG GTT ATT ATT)
Resource information
  A portion of this plasmid was derived from a plasmid made by: pMXs is from Dr. Toshio Kitamura of the University of Tokyo, the Institute of Medical Science. If you use this plasmid in a paper, please cite: Retrovirus-mediated gene transfer and expression cloning: powerful tools in functional genomics. Exp Hematol. 2003 Nov;31(11):1007-14. Kitamura T, Koshino Y, Shibata F, Oki T, Nakajima H, Nosaka T, Kumagai H. Mutation(s) made by Provider lab: W136E
Terms and licenses: Academic/Nonprofit Terms; Industry Terms: Not Available to Industry
How to cite: pMXs-Ms-c-Myc-W136E was a gift from Shinya Yamanaka (Addgene plasmid # 26024 ; http://n2t.net/addgene:26024 ; RRID:Addgene_26024)
