[The description below was written by a language model from this plasmid's Addgene catalogue record.]
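Description:
pMXs-Ms-c-Myc-W136E is a retroviral mammalian expression plasmid built on the pMXs backbone (about 6.3 kb without insert), a vector family derived from Moloney murine leukemia virus. In vectors of this type, the gene of interest sits between the viral long terminal repeats, downstream of a packaging signal. When the plasmid is introduced into a packaging cell line, the transcript is encapsidated into replication-defective particles that then integrate into dividing target cells. Expression of the insert in pMXs vectors is generally driven by the 5′ LTR, although the record itself does not list a promoter or provide a feature table. In bacteria the plasmid is maintained at high copy number and selected with ampicillin. No mammalian selection marker is recorded.

The payload is a roughly 1.3 kb mouse c-Myc (Myc) coding sequence carrying a single amino-acid substitution, W136E, introduced by the depositing laboratory. The insert was transferred by Gateway recombination into a Gateway-adapted version of pMXs. The record lists attR1 and attR2 as the flanking 5′ and 3′ cloning sites. No epitope tags or reporters are noted.

The associated publication concerns the promotion of direct reprogramming by transformation-deficient Myc, so the construct serves as a point-mutant counterpart to wild-type c-Myc. It would typically be delivered by retroviral transduction alongside other reprogramming factors, to test how this mutation affects Myc's contribution to generating induced pluripotent stem cells and how that relates to its transforming activity. The record does not itself describe the functional consequence of W136E.
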