>Addgene plasmid #26024 | pMXs-Ms-c-Myc-W136E | addgene partial sequence | sequence record 32130 | 26024 with pMX-S1811 5'-GACGGCATCGCAGCTTGGATACAC
GCGACCCGGGGGTGGACATCCTCTAGACTGCCGGATCTAGCTAGTTAATTAAGGATCCCAGTGTGGTGGT
ACGGGAAATCACAAGTTTGTACAAAAAAGCAGGCTCCGCGGCCGCCCCCTTCACCATGCCCCTCAACGTG
AACTTCACCAACAGGAACTATGACCTCGACTACGACTCCGTACAGCCCTATTTCATCTGCGACGAGGAAG
AGAATTTCTATCACCAGCAACAGCAGAGCGAGCTGCAGCCGCCCGCGCCCAGTGAGGATATCTGGAAGAA
ATTCGAGCTGCTTCCCACCCCGCCCCTGTCCCCGAGCCGCCGCTCCGGGCTCTGCTCTCCATCCTATGTT
GCGGTCGCTACGTCCTTCTCCCCAAGGGAAGACGATGACGGCGGCGGTGGCAACTTCTCCACCGCCGATC
AGCTGGAGATGATGACCGAGTTACTTGGAGGAGACATGGTGAACCAGAGCTTCATCTGCGATCCTGACGA
CGAGACCTTCATCAAGAACATCATCATCCAGGACTGTATGGAGAGCGGTTTCTCAGCCGCTGCCAAGCTG
GTCTCGGAGAAGCTGGCCTCCTACCAGGCTGCGCGCAAAGACAGCACCAGCCTGAGCCCCGCCCGCGGGC
ACAGCGTCTGCTCCACCTCCAGCCTGTACCTGCAGGACCTCACCGCCGCCGCGTCCGAGTGCATTGACCC
CTCAGTGGTCTTTCCCTACCCGCTCAACGACAGCAGCTCGCCCAAATCCTGTACCTCGTCCGATTCCACG
GCCTTCTCTCCTTCCTCGGACTCGCTGCTGTCCTCCGAGTCCTCCCCACGGGCCAGCCCTGAGCCCCTAG
TGCTGCATGAGGAGACACCGCCCACCACCAGCA
